Addgene plasmid #83356: pMXs-3XHA-EGFP-OMP25
Purpose: For tagging mitochondria with HA epitopes (HA-MITO construct)
Depositing lab: David Sabatini. Depositing organization: Whitehead Institute for Biomedical Research. Publication: Absolute Quantification of Matrix Metabolites Reveals the Dynamics of Mitochondrial Metabolism. Chen WW, Freinkman E, Wang T, Birsoy K, Sabatini DM. Cell. 2016 Aug 25;166(5):1324-1337.e11. doi: 10.1016/j.cell.2016.07.040. PubMed 27565352.
Backbone
  Vector backbone: pMXs rtv-016
  Backbone manufacturer: Cell BioLabs
  Backbone size w/o insert (bp): 5600
  Total vector size (bp): 6600
  Modifications to backbone: All restriction sites are intact from original vector rtv-016: cloned insert into MCS with XhoI and NotI
  Vector type: Mammalian Expression, Retroviral
  Selectable markers: Blasticidin
Growth in bacteria
  Bacterial resistance: Ampicillin, 100 μg/mL
  Growth temperature: 30°C
  Growth strain: NEB Stable
  Copy number: Unknown
Gene/Insert
  Gene/Insert name: 3XHA-EGFP-OMP25
Terms and licenses: Academic/Nonprofit Terms; Industry Terms: Not Available to Industry
How to cite: pMXs-3XHA-EGFP-OMP25 was a gift from David Sabatini (Addgene plasmid # 83356 ; http://n2t.net/addgene:83356 ; RRID:Addgene_83356)
