[The description below was written by a language model from this plasmid's Addgene catalogue record and pLannotate feature annotations shown in this document.]
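Description:
pMXs-3XHA-EGFP-OMP25 is a Moloney murine leukemia virus-based retroviral expression vector of about 6.6 kb, built on the pMXs backbone and intended for stable gene delivery into mammalian cells. In bacteria it is maintained through a high-copy ColE1/pUC-type origin and an ampicillin resistance gene (β-lactamase with its own promoter). The viral portion consists of a 5' MMLV LTR, the MMLV packaging signal together with a short MESV Ψ-like fragment, a truncated gag segment lacking its start codon, and a pol region carrying the splice acceptor. These elements allow the transcript to be packaged into virions when viral proteins are supplied in trans, and a 3' LTR closes the provirus. No separate internal promoter is annotated, so expression of the cassette presumably comes from the 5' LTR.

The insert, cloned into the multiple cloning site between XhoI and NotI, encodes a fusion of three tandem HA epitopes, EGFP, and a C-terminal fragment of rat Synj2bp (OMP25). The annotation tool recognised only part of the 3xHA tag, but the catalogue name indicates the full triple tag. The short OMP25 fragment presumably acts as the mitochondrial targeting element, in line with the stated purpose of tagging mitochondria with HA epitopes (the "HA-MITO" construct), while EGFP allows the localisation to be checked by fluorescence. Downstream, an EMCV IRES drives translation of blasticidin S deaminase from the same transcript, so blasticidin selection enriches for transduced cells expressing the fusion. The associated work concerns quantification of mitochondrial matrix metabolites, although the record does not spell out how the HA tag is exploited for this.
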