Features (pLannotate 1.2.2; 16 found; start..end, strand, type, name):
      2..106     -  promoter       AmpR promoter: bla
    136..729     +  LTR            LTR: long terminal repeat from Moloney murine leukemia virus
    792..991     +  misc_feature   MMLV Ψ: packaging signal of Moloney murine leukemia virus (MMLV)
   1043..1131    +  misc_feature   MESV Ψ (fragment): packaging signal of murine embryonic stem cell virus
   1208..1624    +  CDS            gag (truncated): truncated Moloney murine leukemia virus (MMLV) gag gene lacking the start codon
   1634..2008    +  misc_feature   pol region: Moloney murine leukemia virus (MMLV) pol region containing the splice acceptor site
   2082..2104    +  CDS            3xHA (fragment): three tandem HA epitope tags
   2199..2912    +  CDS            EGFP: EGFP is a basic (constitutively fluorescent) green fluorescent protein published in 1996, derived from Aequorea victoria. It is reported to be a rapidly-maturing weak dimer with moderate acid sensitivity.
   2919..3029    +  CDS            Synj2bp (fragment): SYJ2B_RAT - Also known as Omp25. Experimental evidence at protein level: Swiss-Prot protein existence level 1. Regulates endocytosis of activin type 2 receptor kinases through the Ral/RALBP1-dependent pathway and may be involved in suppression of activin-induced signal transduction. From Rattus norvegicus (Rat).
   3174..3636    +  misc_feature   IRES: internal ribosome entry site (IRES) of the encephalomyocarditis virus (EMCV)
   3656..4045    +  CDS            BSD: blasticidin S deaminase; Aspergillus terreus BSD; confers resistance to blasticidin
   4094..4215    +  LTR            3' LTR (ΔU3) (fragment): self-inactivating 3' long terminal repeat (LTR) from Moloney murine leukemia virus
   4216..4685    +  LTR            LTR: long terminal repeat from Moloney murine leukemia virus
   4751..4803    -  CDS            lacI (fragment): lac repressor; lacI; The lac repressor binds to the lac operator to inhibit transcription in E. coli. This inhibition can be relieved by adding lactose or isopropyl-β-D-thiogalactopyranoside (IPTG).
   4986..5574    -  rep_origin     ori: high-copy-number ColE1/pMB1/pBR322/pUC origin of replication
   5738..1       -  CDS            AmpR (across the origin): β-lactamase; bla; confers resistance to ampicillin, carbenicillin, and related antibiotics
>Addgene plasmid #83356 | pMXs-3XHA-EGFP-OMP25 | addgene full sequence | sequence record 429090 | Addgene NGS Result
TACTCTTCCTTTTTCAATATTATTGAAGCATTTATCAGGGTTATTGTCTCATGAGCGGATACATATTTGA
ATGTATTTAGAAAAATAAACAAATAGGGGTTCCGCGCACATTTCCCCGAAAAGTGCCACCTGCATAATGA
AAGACCCCACCTGTAGGTTTGGCAAGCTAGCTTAAGTAACGCCATTTTGCAAGGCATGGAAAAATACATA
ACTGAGAATAGAAAAGTTCAGATCAAGGTCAGGAACAGATGGAACAGCTGAATATGGGCCAAACAGGATA
TCTGTGGTAAGCAGTTCCTGCCCCGGCTCAGGGCCAAGAACAGATGGAACAGCTGAATATGGGCCAAACA
GGATATCTGTGGTAAGCAGTTCCTGCCCCGGCTCAGGGCCAAGAACAGATGGTCCCCAGATGCGGTCCAG
CCCTCAGCAGTTTCTAGAGAACCATCAGATGTTTCCAGGGTGCCCCAAGGACCTGAAATGACCCTGTGCC
TTATTTGAACTAACCAATCAGTTCGCTTCTCGCTTCTGTTCGCGCGCTTCTGCTCCCCGAGCTCAATAAA
AGAGCCCACAACCCCTCACTCGGCGCGCCAGTCCTCCGATTGACTGAGTCGCCCGGGTACCCGTGTATCC
AATAAACCCTCTTGCAGTTGCATCCGACTTGTGGTCTCGCTGTTCCTTGGGAGGGTCTCCTCTGAGTGAT
TGACTACCCGTCAGCGGGGGTCTTTCATTTGGGGGCTCGTCCGGGATCGGGAGACCCCTGCCCAGGGACC
ACCGACCCACCACCGGGAGGTAAGCTGGCCAGCAACTTATCTGTGTCTGTCCGATTGTCTAGTGTCTATG
ACTGATTTTATGCGCCTGCGTCGGTACTAGTTAGCTAACTAGCTCTGTATCTGGCGGACCCGTGGTGGAA
CTGACGAGTTCGGAACACCCGGCCGCAACCCTGGGAGACGTCCCAGGGACTTCGGGGGCCGTTTTTGTGG
CCCGACCTGAGTCCAAAAATCCCGATCGTTTTGGACTCTTTGGTGCACCCCCCTAATAGGAGGGATATGT
GGTTCTGGTAGGAGACGAGAACCTAAAACAGTTCCCGCCTCCGTCTGAATTTTTGCTTTCGGTTTGGGAC
CGAAGCCGCGCCGCGCGTCTTGTCTGCTGCAGCATCGTTCTGTGTTGTCTCTGTCTGACTGTGTTTCTGT
ATTTGTCTGAAAATTAGGGCCAGACTGTTACCACTCCCTTAAGTTTGACCTTAGGTCACTGGAAAGATGT
CGAGCGGATCGCTCACAACCAGTCGGTAGATGTCAAGAAGAGACGTTGGGTTACCTTCTGCTCTGCAGAA
TGGCCAACCTTTAACGTCGGATGGCCGCGAGACGGCACCTTTAACCGAGACCTCATCACCCAGGTTAAGA
TCAAGGTCTTTTCACCTGGCCCGCATGGACACCCAGACCAGGTCCCCTACATCGTGACCTGGGAAGCCTT
GGCTTTTGACCCCCCTCCCTGGGTCAAGCCCTTTGTACACCCTAAGCCTCCGCCTCCTCTTCCTCCATCC
GCCCCGTCTCTCCCCCTTGAACCTCCTCGTTCGACCCCGCCTCGATCCTCCCTTTATCCAGCCCTCACTC
CTTCTCTAGGCGCCCCCATATGGCCATATGAGATCTTATATGGGGCACCCCCGCCCCTTGTAAACTTCCC
TGACCCTGACATGACAAGAGTTACTAACAGCCCCTCTCTCCAAGCTCACTTACAGGCTCTCTACTTAGTC
CAGCACGAAGTCTGGAGACCTCTGGCGGCAGCCTACCAAGAACAACTGGACCGACCGGTGGTACCTCACC
CTTACCGAGTCGGCGACACAGTGTGGGTCCGCCGACACCAGACTAAGAACCTAGAACCTCGCTGGAAAGG
ACCTTACACAGTCCTGCTGACCACCCCCACCGCCCTCAAAGTAGACGGCATCGCAGCTTGGATACACGCC
GCCCACGTGAAGGCTGCCGACCCCGGGGGTGGACCATCCTCTAGACTGCCGGATCTAGCTAGTTAATTAA
GGATCCCAGTGTGGTGGTACGGGAATTCCTGCAGGCCTCGAGGCCACCATGTATCCCTATGACGTGCCTG
ATTACGCCGGCACAGGATCCTACCCCTATGATGTGCCTGACTACGCTGGCAGCGCCGGATACCCTTATGA
TGTGCCTGATTATGCTGGAGGGAGCGGCGTGAGCAAGGGCGAGGAGCTGTTCACCGGGGTGGTGCCCATC
CTGGTCGAGCTGGACGGCGACGTAAACGGCCACAAGTTCAGCGTGTCCGGCGAGGGCGAGGGCGATGCCA
CCTACGGCAAGCTGACCCTGAAGTTCATCTGCACCACCGGCAAGCTGCCCGTGCCCTGGCCCACCCTCGT
GACCACCCTGACCTACGGCGTGCAGTGCTTCAGCCGCTACCCCGACCACATGAAGCAGCACGACTTCTTC
AAGTCCGCCATGCCCGAAGGCTACGTCCAGGAGCGCACCATCTTCTTCAAGGACGACGGCAACTACAAGA
CCCGCGCCGAGGTGAAGTTCGAGGGCGACACCCTGGTGAACCGCATCGAGCTGAAGGGCATCGACTTCAA
GGAGGACGGCAACATCCTGGGGCACAAGCTGGAGTACAACTACAACAGCCACAACGTCTATATCATGGCC
GACAAGCAGAAGAACGGCATCAAGGTGAACTTCAAGATCCGCCACAACATCGAGGACGGCAGCGTGCAGC
TCGCCGACCACTACCAGCAGAACACCCCCATCGGCGACGGCCCCGTGCTGCTGCCCGACAACCACTACCT
GAGCACCCAGTCCGCCCTGAGCAAAGACCCCAACGAGAAGCGCGATCACATGGTCCTGCTGGAGTTCGTG
ACCGCCGCCGGGATCACTCTCGGCATGGACGAGCTGTACAAGCCGCGGCATCGAGGCGACGGAGAGCCTA
GTGGAGTTCCTGTAGCTGTGGTGCTGCTGCCAGTGTTTGCCCTTACCCTGGTAGCAGTTTGGGCCTTCGT
GAGATACCGAAAGCAGCTCTGAGCGGCCGCTACGTAAATTCCGCCCCCCCCCCCCCTCTCCCTCCCCCCC
CCCTAACGTTACTGGCCGAAGCCGCTTGGAATAAGGCCGGTGTGCGTTTGTCTATATGTTATTTTCCACC
ATATTGCCGTCTTTTGGCAATGTGAGGGCCCGGAAACCTGGCCCTGTCTTCTTGACGAGCATTCCTAGGG
GTCTTTCCCCTCTCGCCAAAGGAATGCAAGGTCTGTTGAATGTCGTGAAGGAAGCAGTTCCTCTGGAAGC
TTCTTGAAGACAAACAACGTCTGTAGCGACCCTTTGCAGGCAGCGGAACCCCCCACCTGGCGACAGGTGC
CTCTGCGGCCAAAAGCCACGTGTATAAGATACACCTGCAAAGGCGGCACAACCCCAGTGCCACGTTGTGA
GTTGGATAGTTGTGGAAAGAGTCAAATGGCTCTCCTCAAGCGTATTCAACAAGGGGCTGAAGGATGCCCA
GAAGGTACCCCATTGTATGGGATCTGATCTGGGGCCTCGGTGCACATGCTTTACATGTGTTTAGTCGAGG
TTAAAAAAACGTCTAGGCCCCCCGAACCACGGGGACGTGGTTTTCCTTTGAAAAACACGATGATAATATG
GCCACAACCATGGTTCCTTTGTCTCAAGAAGAATCCACCCTCATTGAAAGAGCAACGGCTACAATCAACA
GCATCCCCATCTCTGAAGACTACAGCGTCGCCAGCGCAGCTCTCTCTAGCGACGGCCGCATCTTCACTGG
TGTCAATGTATATCATTTTACTGGGGGACCTTGTGCAGAACTCGTGGTGCTGGGCACTGCTGCTGCTGCG
GCAGCTGGCAACCTGACTTGTATCGTCGCGATCGGAAATGAGAACAGGGGCATCTTGAGCCCCTGCGGAC
GGTGCCGACAGGTGCTTCTCGATCTGCATCCTGGGATCAAAGCCATAGTGAAGGACAGTGATGGACAGCC
GACGGCAGTTGGGATTCGTGAATTGCTGCCCTCTGGTTATGTGTGGGAGGGCTAAGTCGACGATAAAATA
AAAGATTTTATTTAGTCTCCAGAAAAAGGGGGGAATGAAAGACCCCACCTGTAGGTTTGGCAAGCTAGCT
TAAGTAACGCCATTTTGCAAGGCATGGAAAAATACATAACTGAGAATAGAGAAGTTCAGATCAAGGTCAG
GAACAGATGGAACAGCTGAATATGGGCCAAACAGGATATCTGTGGTAAGCAGTTCCTGCCCCGGCTCAGG
GCCAAGAACAGATGGAACAGCTGAATATGGGCCAAACAGGATATCTGTGGTAAGCAGTTCCTGCCCCGGC
TCAGGGCCAAGAACAGATGGTCCCCAGATGCGGTCCAGCCCTCAGCAGTTTCTAGAGAACCATCAGATGT
TTCCAGGGTGCCCCAAGGACCTGAAATGACCCTGTGCCTTATTTGAACTAACCAATCAGTTCGCTTCTCG
CTTCTGTTCGCGCGCTTCTGCTCCCCGAGCTCAATAAAAGAGCCCACAACCCCTCACTCGGGGCGCCAGT
CCTCCGATTGACTGAGTCGCCCGGGTACCCGTGTATCCAATAAACCCTCTTGCAGTTGCATCCGACTTGT
GGTCTCGCTGTTCCTTGGGAGGGTCTCCTCTGAGTGATTGACTACCCGTCAGCGGGGGTCTTTCACATGC
AGCATGTATCAAAATTAATTTGGTTTTTTTTCTTAAGTATTTACATTAAATGGCCATAGTTGCATTAATG
AATCGGCCAACGCGCGGGGAGAGGCGGTTTGCGTATTGGGCGCTCTTCCGCTTCCTCGCTCACTGACTCG
CTGCGCTCGGTCGTTCGGCTGCGGCGAGCGGTATCAGCTCACTCAAAGGCGGTAATACGGTTATCCACAG
AATCAGGGGATAACGCAGGAAAGAACATGTGAGCAAAAGGCCAGCAAAAGGCCAGGAACCGTAAAAAGGC
CGCGTTGCTGGCGTTTTTCCATAGGCTCCGCCCCCCTGACGAGCATCACAAAAATCGACGCTCAAGTCAG
AGGTGGCGAAACCCGACAGGACTATAAAGATACCAGGCGTTTCCCCCTGGAAGCTCCCTCGTGCGCTCTC
CTGTTCCGACCCTGCCGCTTACCGGATACCTGTCCGCCTTTCTCCCTTCGGGAAGCGTGGCGCTTTCTCA
TAGCTCACGCTGTAGGTATCTCAGTTCGGTGTAGGTCGTTCGCTCCAAGCTGGGCTGTGTGCACGAACCC
CCCGTTCAGCCCGACCGCTGCGCCTTATCCGGTAACTATCGTCTTGAGTCCAACCCGGTAAGACACGACT
TATCGCCACTGGCAGCAGCCACTGGTAACAGGATTAGCAGAGCGAGGTATGTAGGCGGTGCTACAGAGTT
CTTGAAGTGGTGGCCTAACTACGGCTACACTAGAAGAACAGTATTTGGTATCTGCGCTCTGCTGAAGCCA
GTTACCTTCGGAAAAAGAGTTGGTAGCTCTTGATCCGGCAAACAAACCACCGCTGGTAGCGGTGGTTTTT
TTGTTTGCAAGCAGCAGATTACGCGCAGAAAAAAAGGATCTCAAGAAGATCCTTTGATCTTTTCTACGGG
GTCTGACGCTCAGTGGAACGAAAACTCACGTTAAGGGATTTTGGTCATGAGATTATCAAAAAGGATCTTC
ACCTAGATCCTTTTGCGGCCGGCCGCAAATCAATCTAAAGTATATATGAGTAAACTTGGTCTGACAGTTA
CCAATGCTTAATCAGTGAGGCACCTATCTCAGCGATCTGTCTATTTCGTTCATCCATAGTTGCCTGACTC
CCCGTCGTGTAGATAACTACGATACGGGAGGGCTTACCATCTGGCCCCAGTGCTGCAATGATACCGCGAG
ACCCACGCTCACCGGCTCCAGATTTATCAGCAATAAACCAGCCAGCCGGAAGGGCCGAGCGCAGAAGTGG
TCCTGCAACTTTATCCGCCTCCATCCAGTCTATTAATTGTTGCCGGGAAGCTAGAGTAAGTAGTTCGCCA
GTTAATAGTTTGCGCAACGTTGTTGCCATTGCTACAGGCATCGTGGTGTCACGCTCGTCGTTTGGTATGG
CTTCATTCAGCTCCGGTTCCCAACGATCAAGGCGAGTTACATGATCCCCCATGTTGTGCAAAAAAGCGGT
TAGCTCCTTCGGTCCTCCGATCGTTGTCAGAAGTAAGTTGGCCGCAGTGTTATCACTCATGGTTATGGCA
GCACTGCATAATTCTCTTACTGTCATGCCATCCGTAAGATGCTTTTCTGTGACTGGTGAGTACTCAACCA
AGTCATTCTGAGAATAGTGTATGCGGCGACCGAGTTGCTCTTGCCCGGCGTCAATACGGGATAATACCGC
GCCACATAGCAGAACTTTAAAAGTGCTCATCATTGGAAAACGTTCTTCGGGGCGAAAACTCTCAAGGATC
TTACCGCTGTTGAGATCCAGTTCGATGTAACCCACTCGTGCACCCAACTGATCTTCAGCATCTTTTACTT
TCACCAGCGTTTCTGGGTGAGCAAAAACAGGAAGGCAAAATGCCGCAAAAAAGGGAATAAGGGCGACACG
GAAATGTTGAATACTCA
