>Addgene plasmid #83356 | pMXs-3XHA-EGFP-OMP25 | addgene partial sequence | sequence record 160552 | CMV-d2eGFP-F 5'-TATATCATGGCCGACAAGC-3'
AGATCCGCCACAACATCGAGGACGGCAGCGTGCAGCTCGCCGACCACTACCAGCAGAACACCCCCATCGG
CGACGGCCCCGTGCTGCTGCCCGACAACCACTACCTGAGCACCCAGTCCGCCCTGAGCAAAGACCCCAAC
GAGAAGCGCGATCACATGGTCCTGCTGGAGTTCGTGACCGCCGCCGGGATCACTCTCGGCATGGACGAGC
TGTACAAGCCGCGGCATCGAGGCGACGGAGAGCCTAGTGGAGTTCCTGTAGCTGTGGTGCTGCTGCCAGT
GTTTGCCCTTACCCTGGTAGCAGTTTGGGCCTTCGTGAGATACCGAAAGCAGCTCTGAGCGGCCGCTACG
TAAATTCCG
