>Addgene plasmid #83356 | pMXs-3XHA-EGFP-OMP25 | addgene partial sequence | sequence record 160553 | pMRXIP-fwd 5'-ggtggaccatcctctagact-3'
TGGTGGTACGGGAATTCCTGCAGGCCTCGAGGCCACCATGTATCCCTATGACGTGCCTGATTACGCCGGC
ACAGGATCCTACCCCTATGATGTGCCTGACTACGCTGGCAGCGCCGGATACCCTTATGATGTGCCTGATT
ATGCTGGAGGGAGCGGCGTGAGCAAGGGCGAGGAGCTGTTCACCGGGGTGGTGCCCATCCTGGTCGAGCT
GGACGGCGACGTAAACGGCCACAAGTTCAGCGTGTCCGGCGAGGGCGAGGGCGATGCCACCTACGGCAAG
CTGACCCTGAAGTTCATCTGCACCACCGGCAAGCTGCCCGTGCCCTGGCCCACCCTCGTGACCACCCTGA
CCTACGGCGTGCAGTGCTTCAGCCGCTACCCCGACCACATGAAGCAGCACGACTTCTTCAAGTCCGCCAT
GCCCGAAGGCTACGTCCAGGAGCGCACCATCTTCTTCAAGGACGACGGCAACTACAAGACCCGCGCCGAG
GTGAAGTTCGAGGGCGACACCCTGGTGAACCGCATCGAGCTGAAGGGCATCGACTTCAAGGAGGACGGCA
ACATCCTGGGGCACAAGCTGGAGTACAACTACAACAGCCACAACGTCTATATCATGGCCGACAAGCAGAA
GAACGGCATCAAGGTGAACTTCAAGATCCGCCACAACATCGAGGACGGCAGCGTGCAGCTCGCCGACCAC
TACCAGCAGAACACCCCCATCGGCGACGGCCCCGTGCTGCTGCCCGACAACCACTACCTGAGCACCCAGT
CCGCCCTGAGCAAAGACCCCAACGAGAAGCGCGATCACATGGTCCTGCTGGAGTTCGTGACCGCCGCCGG
GATCACTCTCGGCATGGACGAGCTGTACAAGCCGCGGCATC
